Addgene plasmid #226338: mEosEM-E_Lamin A
Purpose: Photoswitchable fluorescent protein for correlative light-electron microscopy; nuclear envelope-targeted mEosEM-E for mammalian expression
Depositing lab: Pingyong Xu. Depositing organization: Institute of Biophysics, Chinese Academy of Sciences. Publication: Improved Fluorescent Proteins for Dual-Colour Post-Embedding CLEM. Peng D, Li N, He W, Drasbek KR, Xu T, Zhang M, Xu P. Cells. 2022 Mar 23;11(7):1077. doi: 10.3390/cells11071077. PubMed 35406640.
Backbone
  Vector backbone: pEGFP-C1
  Vector type: Mammalian Expression
  Selectable markers: Neomycin (select with G418)
Growth in bacteria
  Bacterial resistance: Kanamycin, 50 μg/mL
  Growth temperature: 37°C
  Growth strain: DH5alpha
  Copy number: Unknown
Gene/Insert
  Gene/Insert name: Lamin A
  Species: H. sapiens (human)
  Insert size (bp): 1992
  Entrez Gene: LMNA (a.k.a. CDCD1, CDDC, CMD1A, CMT2B1, EMD2, FPL, FPLD, FPLD2, HGPS, IDC, LDP1, LFP, LGMD1B, LMN1, LMNC, LMNL1, MADA, PRO1)
  Promoter: CMV
  Tag / fusion protein: mEosEM-E (N terminal on insert)
  Cloning method: Restriction Enzyme; 5′ cloning site EcoRI (not destroyed); 3′ cloning site SalI (not destroyed)
  Sequencing primers: 5′ CMV Forward; 3′ SV40pA-R
Terms and licenses: Academic/Nonprofit Terms; Industry Terms: Not Available to Industry
How to cite: mEosEM-E_Lamin A was a gift from Pingyong Xu (Addgene plasmid # 226338 ; http://n2t.net/addgene:226338 ; RRID:Addgene_226338)
