[The description below was written by a language model from this plasmid's Addgene catalogue record and pLannotate feature annotations shown in this document.]
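Description:
mEosEM-E_Lamin A is a mammalian expression plasmid built on the pEGFP-C1 backbone, in which the fluorescent protein position is occupied by mEosEM-E and human lamin A (LMNA, 1,992 bp) has been cloned downstream between EcoRI and SalI sites that both remain intact. The sequenced plasmid is 6,690 nt. The human cytomegalovirus immediate-early enhancer and promoter drive a single open reading frame. It consists of the fluorescent protein at the N terminus, a short linker derived from the multiple cloning site, and the LMNA coding sequence, and it is terminated by the SV40 polyadenylation signal. The automated annotation labels the fluorescent protein as a fragment of mEos4b, reflecting its similarity to that mEos2-derived photoswitchable protein. The catalogue entry identifies it as the mEosEM-E variant.

Propagation in bacteria relies on a high-copy ColE1/pUC-type origin, and an f1 origin is also present. A single Tn5 aminoglycoside phosphotransferase gene (NeoR/KanR) provides both selections. A bacterial promoter upstream of it gives kanamycin resistance in E. coli, while the SV40 enhancer/early promoter and the HSV TK polyadenylation signal allow G418 selection of transfected mammalian cells. The short ble, bGH poly(A) and large T antigen hits in the feature table are small fragments, most likely backbone remnants or partial matches rather than functional elements.

Because lamin A assembles into the nuclear lamina, the fusion directs mEosEM-E to the nuclear envelope. The record describes its purpose as a photoswitchable fluorescent label for correlative light-electron microscopy, and the associated work concerns fluorescent proteins for dual-colour post-embedding CLEM.
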