Features (pLannotate 1.2.2; 16 found; start..end, strand, type, name):
    153..305     +  CDS            ble (fragment): BLE_KLEPN - Experimental evidence at protein level: Swiss-Prot protein existence level 1. Binding protein with a strong affinity to the bleomycin family of antibiotics. Binds to CL990; an antimitotic-antibiotic compound. From Klebsiella pneumoniae.
    364..411     +  polyA_signal   HSV TK poly(A) signal: herpes simplex virus thymidine kinase polyadenylation signal (Cole and Stacy, 1985)
    502..518     -  polyA_signal   bGH poly(A) signal (fragment): bovine growth hormone polyadenylation signal
    740..1328    +  rep_origin     ori: high-copy-number ColE1/pMB1/pBR322/pUC origin of replication
   1503..1806    +  enhancer       CMV enhancer: human cytomegalovirus immediate early enhancer
   1807..2010    +  promoter       CMV promoter: human cytomegalovirus (CMV) immediate early promoter
   2055..2736    +  CDS            mEos4b (fragment): fixation-resistant truly monomeric green-to-red photoswitchable fluorescent protein (Paez-Segala et al., 2015) derived from mEos2
   2741..2774    +  misc_feature   MCS (fragment): multiple cloning site
   2775..4766    +  CDS            LMNA: LMNA_HUMAN - Also known as LMN1. Experimental evidence at protein level: Swiss-Prot protein existence level 1. Prelamin-A/C can accelerate smooth muscle cell senescence. It acts to disrupt mitosis and induce DNA damage in vascular smooth muscle cells (VSMCs), leading to mitotic failure, genomic instability, and premature senescence. From Homo sapiens (Human).
   4769..4796    +  misc_feature   MCS (fragment): multiple cloning site
   4813..4897    +  CDS            large T antigen (fragment): large T antigen from SV40 (simian virus 40)
   4920..5041    +  polyA_signal   SV40 poly(A) signal: SV40 polyadenylation signal
   5075..5503    -  rep_origin     f1 ori (sequence partly withheld): f1 bacteriophage origin of replication; arrow indicates direction of (+) strand synthesis
   5530..5634    +  promoter       AmpR promoter: bla
   5636..5993    +  promoter       SV40 promoter: SV40 enhancer and early promoter
   6028..132     +  CDS            NeoR/KanR (across the origin): aminoglycoside phosphotransferase from Tn5; aph(3')-II (or nptII); confers resistance to neomycin, kanamycin, and G418 (Geneticin®)
>Addgene plasmid #226338 | mEosEM-E_Lamin A | addgene full sequence | sequence record 456227 | Addgene NGS Result
GCGTTGGCTACCCGTGATATTGCTGAAGAGCTTGGCGGCGAATGGGCTGACCGCTTCCTCGTGCTTTACG
GTATCGCCGCTCCCGATTCGCAGCGCATCGCCTTCTATCGCCTTCTTGACGAGTTCTTCTGAGCGGGACT
CTGGGGTTCGAAATGACCGACCAAGCGACGCCCAACCTGCCATCACGAGATTTCGATTCCACCGCCGCCT
TCTATGAAAGGTTGGGCTTCGGAATCGTTTTCCGGGACGCCGGCTGGATGATCCTCCAGCGCGGGGATCT
CATGCTGGAGTTCTTCGCCCACCCTAGGGGGAGGCTAACTGAAACACGGAAGGAGACAATACCGGAAGGA
ACCCGCGCTATGACGGCAATAAAAAGACAGAATAAAACGCACGGTGTTGGGTCGTTTGTTCATAAACGCG
GGGTTCGGTCCCAGGGCTGGCACTCTGTCGATACCCCACCGAGACCCCATTGGGGCCAATACGCCCGCGT
TTCTTCCTTTTCCCCACCCCACCCCCCAAGTTCGGGTGAAGGCCCAGGGCTCGCAGCCAACGTCGGGGCG
GCAGGCCCTGCCATAGCCTCAGGTTACTCATATATACTTTAGATTGATTTAAAACTTCATTTTTAATTTA
AAAGGATCTAGGTGAAGATCCTTTTTGATAATCTCATGACCAAAATCCCTTAACGTGAGTTTTCGTTCCA
CTGAGCGTCAGACCCCGTAGAAAAGATCAAAGGATCTTCTTGAGATCCTTTTTTTCTGCGCGTAATCTGC
TGCTTGCAAACAAAAAAACCACCGCTACCAGCGGTGGTTTGTTTGCCGGATCAAGAGCTACCAACTCTTT
TTCCGAAGGTAACTGGCTTCAGCAGAGCGCAGATACCAAATACTGTTCTTCTAGTGTAGCCGTAGTTAGG
CCACCACTTCAAGAACTCTGTAGCACCGCCTACATACCTCGCTCTGCTAATCCTGTTACCAGTGGCTGCT
GCCAGTGGCGATAAGTCGTGTCTTACCGGGTTGGACTCAAGACGATAGTTACCGGATAAGGCGCAGCGGT
CGGGCTGAACGGGGGGTTCGTGCACACAGCCCAGCTTGGAGCGAACGACCTACACCGAACTGAGATACCT
ACAGCGTGAGCTATGAGAAAGCGCCACGCTTCCCGAAGGGAGAAAGGCGGACAGGTATCCGGTAAGCGGC
AGGGTCGGAACAGGAGAGCGCACGAGGGAGCTTCCAGGGGGAAACGCCTGGTATCTTTATAGTCCTGTCG
GGTTTCGCCACCTCTGACTTGAGCGTCGATTTTTGTGATGCTCGTCAGGGGGGCGGAGCCTATGGAAAAA
CGCCAGCAACGCGGCCTTTTTACGGTTCCTGGCCTTTTGCTGGCCTTTTGCTCACATGTTCTTTCCTGCG
TTATCCCCTGATTCTGTGGATAACCGTATTACCGCCATGCATTAGTTATTAATAGTAATCAATTACGGGG
TCATTAGTTCATAGCCCATATATGGAGTTCCGCGTTACATAACTTACGGTAAATGGCCCGCCTGGCTGAC
CGCCCAACGACCCCCGCCCATTGACGTCAATAATGACGTATGTTCCCATAGTAACGCCAATAGGGACTTT
CCATTGACGTCAATGGGTGGAGTATTTACGGTAAACTGCCCACTTGGCAGTACATCAAGTGTATCATATG
CCAAGTACGCCCCCTATTGACGTCAATGACGGTAAATGGCCCGCCTGGCATTATGCCCAGTACATGACCT
TATGGGACTTTCCTACTTGGCAGTACATCTACGTATTAGTCATCGCTATTACCATGGTGATGCGGTTTTG
GCAGTACATCAATGGGCGTGGATAGCGGTTTGACTCACGGGGATTTCCAAGTCTCCACCCCATTGACGTC
AATGGGAGTTTGTTTTGGCACCAAAATCAACGGGACTTTCCAAAATGTCGTAACAACTCCGCCCCATTGA
CGCAAATGGGCGGTAGGCGTGTACGGTGGGAGGTCTATATAAGCAGAGCTGGTTTAGTGAACCGTCAGAT
CCGCTAGCGCTACCGGTCGCCACCATGGTGAGTGCGATTAAGCCAGACATGAGGATCAAACTCCGTATGG
AAGGCAACGTAAACGGGCACCACTTTGTGATCGACGGAGAAGGTACAGGCAAGCCTTATGAGGGAAAACA
GACCATGGATCTTGAAGTCAAAGAGGGCGGACCTCTGCCTTTTGCCTTTGATATCCTGACCACTGCATTC
GAATACGGCAACAGGGTATTCGTGAAATATCCAGACAACATACAAGACTATTTTAAGCAGTCGTTTCCTA
AGGGGTATTCGTGGGAACGAAGCATGACTTTCGAAGACGGGGGCATTTGCAATGCCAGAAACGACATAAC
AATGGAAGGGGACACTTTCTATAATAAAGTTCGATTTTATGGTACCAACTTTCCCGCCAATGGTCCAGTT
ATGCAGAAGAAGACGCTGAAATGGGAGCCCTCCACTGAGAAAATGTATGTGCGTGATGGAGTGCTGACGG
GTGATATTGAGATGGCTTTGTTGCTTGAAGGAGGTGCCCATTACCGATGTGACTTCAGAACTACTTACAA
AGCTAAGGAGAAGGGTGTCAAGTTACCAGGCGCCCACTTTGTGGACCACGCCATTGAGATTTTAAGCCAT
GACAAAGATTACAACAAGGTTAAGCTGTATGAGCATGCTGTTGCTCATTCTGGATTGCCTGACAATGCCA
GACGATCCGGCCGGACTCAGATCTCGAGCTCAAGCTTCGAATTCATGGAGACCCCGTCCCAGCGGCGCGC
CACCCGCAGCGGGGCGCAGGCCAGCTCCACTCCGCTGTCGCCCACCCGCATCACCCGGCTGCAGGAGAAG
GAGGACCTGCAGGAGCTCAATGATCGCTTGGCGGTCTACATCGACCGTGTGCGCTCGCTGGAAACGGAGA
ACGCAGGGCTGCGCCTTCGCATCACCGAGTCTGAAGAGGTGGTCAGCCGCGAGGTGTCCGGCATCAAGGC
CGCCTACGAGGCCGAGCTCGGGGATGCCCGCAAGACCCTTGACTCAGTAGCCAAGGAGCGCGCCCGCCTG
CAGCTGGAGCTGAGCAAAGTGCGTGAGGAGTTTAAGGAGCTGAAAGCGCGCAATACCAAGAAGGAGGGTG
ACCTGATAGCTGCTCAGGCTCGGCTGAAGGACCTGGAGGCTCTGCTGAACTCCAAGGAGGCCGCACTGAG
CACTGCTCTCAGTGAGAAGCGCACGCTGGAGGGCGAGCTGCATGATCTGCGGGGCCAGGTGGCCAAGCTT
GAGGCAGCCCTAGGTGAGGCCAAGAAGCAACTTCAGGATGAGATGCTGCGGCGGGTGGATGCTGAGAACA
GGCTGCAGACCATGAAGGAGGAACTGGACTTCCAGAAGAACATCTACAGTGAGGAGCTGCGTGAGACCAA
GCGCCGTCATGAGACCCGACTGGTGGAGATTGACAATGGGAAGCAGCGTGAGTTTGAGAGCCGGCTGGCG
GATGCGCTGCAGGAACTGCGGGCCCAGCATGAGGACCAGGTGGAGCAGTATAAGAAGGAGCTGGAGAAGA
CTTATTCTGCCAAGCTGGACAATGCCAGGCAGTCTGCTGAGAGGAACAGCAACCTGGTGGGGGCTGCCCA
CGAGGAGCTGCAGCAGTCGCGCATCCGCATCGACAGCCTCTCTGCCCAGCTCAGCCAGCTCCAGAAGCAG
CTGGCAGCCAAGGAGGCAAAGCTTCGAGACCTGGAGGACTCACTGGCCCGTGAGCGGGACACCAGCCGGC
GGCTGCTGGCGGAAAAGGAGCGGGAGATGGCCGAGATGCGGGCAAGGATGCAGCAGCAGCTGGACGAGTA
CCAGGAGCTTCTGGACATCAAGCTGGCCCTGGACATGGAGATCCACGCCTACCGCAAGCTCTTGGAGGGC
GAGGAGGAGAGGCTACGCCTGTCCCCCAGCCCTACCTCGCAGCGCAGCCGTGGCCGTGCTTCCTCTCACT
CATCCCAGACACAGGGTGGGGGCAGCGTCACCAAAAAGCGCAAACTGGAGTCCACTGAGAGCCGCAGCAG
CTTCTCACAGCACGCACGCACTAGCGGGCGCGTGGCCGTGGAGGAGGTGGACGAGGAGGGCAAGTTTGTC
CGGCTGCGCAACAAGTCCAATGAGGACCAGTCCATGGGCAATTGGCAGATCAAGCGCCAGAATGGAGATG
ATCCCTTGCTGACTTACCGGTTCCCACCAAAGTTCACCCTGAAGGCTGGGCAGGTGGTGACGATCTGGGC
TGCAGGAGCTGGGGCCACCCACAGCCCCCCTACCGACCTGGTGTGGAAGGCACAGAACACCTGGGGCTGC
GGGAACAGCCTGCGTACGGCTCTCATCAACTCCACTGGGGAAGAAGTGGCCATGCGCAAGCTGGTGCGCT
CAGTGACTGTGGTTGAGGACGACGAGGATGAGGATGGAGATGACCTGCTCCATCACCACCACGGCTCCCA
CTGCAGCAGCTCGGGGGACCCCGCTGAGTACAACCTGCGCTCGCGCACCGTGCTGTGCGGGACCTGCGGG
CAGCCTGCCGACAAGGCATCTGCCAGCGGCTCAGGAGCCCAGGTGGGCGGACCCATCTCCTCTGGCTCTT
CTGCCTCCAGTGTCACGGTCACTCGCAGCTACCGCAGTGTGGGGGGCAGTGGGGGTGGCAGCTTCGGGGA
CAATCTGGTCACCCGCTCCTACCTCCTGGGCAACTCCAGCCCCCGAACCCAGAGCCCCCAGAACTGCAGC
ATCATGTAAGTCGACGGTACCGCGGGCCCGGGATCCACCGGATCTAGATAACTGATCATAATCAGCCATA
CCACATTTGTAGAGGTTTTACTTGCTTTAAAAAACCTCCCACACCTCCCCCTGAACCTGAAACATAAAAT
GAATGCAATTGTTGTTGTTAACTTGTTTATTGCAGCTTATAATGGTTACAAATAAAGCAATAGCATCACA
AATTTCACAAATAAAGCATTTTTTTCACTGCATTCTAGTTGTGGTTTGTCCAAACTCATCAATGTATCTT
AACGCGTAAATTGTAAGCGTTAATATTTTGTTAAAATTCGCGTTAAATTTTTGTTAAATCAGCTCATTTT
TTAACCAATAGGCCGAAATCGGCAAAATCCCTTATAAATCAAAAGAATAGACCGAGATAGGGT
[37 nt withheld, positions 5174-5210]
AAAGAACGTGGACTCCAACGTCAAAGG
[49 nt withheld, positions 5238-5286]
T
[91 nt withheld, positions 5288-5378]
G
[124 nt withheld, positions 5380-5503]
CAGGTGGCACTTTTCGGGGAAATGTGCGCGGAACCCCTATTTGTTTATTTTTCTAAATACATTCAAATAT
GTATCCGCTCATGAGACAATAACCCTGATAAATGCTTCAATAATATTGAAAAAGGAAGAGTCCTGAGGCG
GAAAGAACCAGCTGTGGAATGTGTGTCAGTTAGGGTGTGGAAAGTCCCCAGGCTCCCCAGCAGGCAGAAG
TATGCAAAGCATGCATCTCAATTAGTCAGCAACCAGGTGTGGAAAGTCCCCAGGCTCCCCAGCAGGCAGA
AGTATGCAAAGCATGCATCTCAATTAGTCAGCAACCATAGTCCCGCCCCTAACTCCGCCCATCCCGCCCC
TAACTCCGCCCAGTTCCGCCCATTCTCCGCCCCATGGCTGACTAATTTTTTTTATTTATGCAGAGGCCGA
GGCCGCCTCGGCCTCTGAGCTATTCCAGAAGTAGTGAGGAGGCTTTTTTGGAGGCCTAGGCTTTTGCAAA
GATCGATCAAGAGACAGGATGAGGATCGTTTCGCATGATTGAACAAGATGGATTGCACGCAGGTTCTCCG
GCCGCTTGGGTGGAGAGGCTATTCGGCTATGACTGGGCACAACAGACAATCGGCTGCTCTGATGCCGCCG
TGTTCCGGCTGTCAGCGCAGGGGCGCCCGGTTCTTTTTGTCAAGACCGACCTGTCCGGTGCCCTGAATGA
ACTGCAAGACGAGGCAGCGCGGCTATCGTGGCTGGCCACGACGGGCGTTCCTTGCGCAGCTGTGCTCGAC
GTTGTCACTGAAGCGGGAAGGGACTGGCTGCTATTGGGCGAAGTGCCGGGGCAGGATCTCCTGTCATCTC
ACCTTGCTCCTGCCGAGAAAGTATCCATCATGGCTGATGCAATGCGGCGGCTGCATACGCTTGATCCGGC
TACCTGCCCATTCGACCACCAAGCGAAACATCGCATCGAGCGAGCACGTACTCGGATGGAAGCCGGTCTT
GTCGATCAGGATGATCTGGACGAAGAGCATCAGGGGCTCGCGCCAGCCGAACTGTTCGCCAGGCTCAAGG
CGAGCATGCCCGACGGCGAGGATCTCGTCGTGACCCATGGCGATGCCTGCTTGCCGAATATCATGGTGGA
AAATGGCCGCTTTTCTGGATTCATCGACTGTGGCCGGCTGGGTGTGGCGGACCGCTATCAGGACATA
